Addgene plasmid #103273: LSB-hsa-miR-17-3p
Purpose: Used to sense miRNA activity using fluorescence based tools. hsa-miR-17-3p target in 3' UTR of of mKate. miRNA activity can be measured by the repression of mKate2 relative to EBFP2 fluorescent proteins . Plasmid is inherently unstable; please see Depositor Comments
Depositing lab: Ron Weiss. Depositing organization: Massachusetts Institute of Technology. Publication: A mixed antagonistic/synergistic miRNA repression model enables accurate predictions of multi-input miRNA sensor activity. Gam JJ, Babb J, Weiss R. Nat Commun. 2018 Jun 22;9(1):2430. doi: 10.1038/s41467-018-04575-0. PubMed 29934631.
Backbone
  Vector backbone: Low Sensor Backbone (LSB)
  Vector type: Mammalian Expression, Synthetic Biology
Growth in bacteria
  Bacterial resistance: Ampicillin and Kanamycin, 100 & 50 μg/mL
  Growth temperature: 30°C
  Growth strain: NEB Stable
  Copy number: High Copy
Gene/Insert
  Gene/Insert name: hsa-miR-17-3p target
  Species: H. sapiens (human)
  Entrez Gene: MIR17 (a.k.a. MIR17-5p, MIR91, MIRN17, MIRN91, hsa-mir-17, miR-17, miR17-3p, miRNA17, miRNA91)
  Promoter: EF-1a
  Cloning method: Gibson Cloning
Terms and licenses: Academic/Nonprofit Terms; Industry Terms: Not Available to Industry
Depositor comments: Please note that this plasmid is inherently unstable due to a repeating poly A element. We recommend performing a diagnostic digest on multiple colonies upon receipt. The depositors would like to note the presence of several discrepancies between the depositor sequence and physical plasmid sequence. In particular, the sequences upstream and downstream of the puromycin coding region have 10 bp insertions which do not affect the ability to perform puromycin selection. The sequences for those regions within the physical plasmids are as follows: Upstream of Puro: GAATTCGACCGCCTGTCTCAAGGTGCCACC; Downstream of Puro: GCTTTGAGACTACGCGTGAATTCACTCCTC.
How to cite: LSB-hsa-miR-17-3p was a gift from Ron Weiss (Addgene plasmid # 103273 ; http://n2t.net/addgene:103273 ; RRID:Addgene_103273)
