[The description below was written by a language model from this plasmid's Addgene catalogue record and pLannotate feature annotations shown in this document.]
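Description:
LSB-hsa-miR-17-3p is an 11 kb mammalian expression plasmid built on the Low Sensor Backbone (LSB) and designed as a two-colour fluorescent sensor of microRNA activity. It replicates in E. coli from a high-copy ColE1/pUC-type origin and carries both a β-lactamase gene (ampicillin) and an aph(3')-Ia gene (kanamycin), with dual selection listed in the record. A puromycin N-acetyltransferase coding sequence followed by a rabbit β-globin polyadenylation signal is also present for selection in mammalian cells, although the feature table does not annotate a promoter directly upstream of it.

The payload consists of two parallel transcription units in the same orientation. Each uses the human EF-1α core promoter with its intron A and terminates in a β-globin-derived 3' region and poly(A) signal. Each is flanked by attB4, attB1 and attB2 Gateway recombination scars that reflect modular assembly. The first unit expresses the red fluorescent protein mKate2, and according to the record it carries a target for human miR-17-3p in its 3' UTR. This target is not separately annotated, but it would lie in the unannotated stretch between the mKate2 cassette's attB2 site and the β-globin sequence. The second unit expresses the blue protein EBFP2 without a target site and serves as an internal reference for plasmid dose and transcriptional output. When miR-17-3p is active in the transfected cell, mKate2 is repressed relative to EBFP2, so the ratio of red to blue fluorescence reports miRNA activity.

The depositor notes that the repeated poly(A) elements make the plasmid inherently unstable, and that the physical plasmid differs slightly from the deposited sequence, with short insertions flanking the puromycin gene that do not impair selection.
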