Features (pLannotate 1.2.2; 28 found; start..end, strand, type, name):
     87..675     -  rep_origin     ori: high-copy-number ColE1/pMB1/pBR322/pUC origin of replication
    846..1706    -  CDS            AmpR: β-lactamase; bla; confers resistance to ampicillin, carbenicillin, and related antibiotics
   1707..1778    -  promoter       AmpR promoter: bla
   1857..2456    +  CDS            PuroR: puromycin N-acetyltransferase; pac from Streptomyces alboniger; confers resistance to puromycin
   2461..2541    +  CDS            HBB (fragment): HBB_PONPY - Experimental evidence at transcript level: Swiss-Prot protein existence level 2. Involved in oxygen transport from the lung to the various peripheral tissues. From Pongo pygmaeus (Bornean orangutan).
   2612..2667    +  polyA_signal   β-globin poly(A) signal: rabbit β-globin polyadenylation signal (Gil and Proudfoot, 1987)
   3646..3666    +  protein_bind   attB4: mutant version of attB; core recombination site for the Gateway® BP reaction BP Clonase™
   3734..3945    +  promoter       EF-1α core promoter: core promoter for human elongation factor EF-1α
   3946..4884    +  intron         EF-1α intron A: intron upstream of the start codon of human EF-1α
   4911..4931    +  protein_bind   attB1: mutant version of attB; core recombination site for the Gateway® BP reaction BP Clonase™
   4951..5646    +  CDS            mKate2: mKate2 is a basic (constitutively fluorescent) red fluorescent protein published in 2009, derived from Entacmaea quadricolor. It is reported to be a rapidly-maturing monomer with moderate acid sensitivity.
   5666..5690    -  protein_bind   attB2: mutant version of attB; recombination site for the Gateway® BP reaction BP Clonase™
   5834..5908    +  CDS            HBB (fragment): HBB_PONPY - Experimental evidence at transcript level: Swiss-Prot protein existence level 2. Involved in oxygen transport from the lung to the various peripheral tissues. From Pongo pygmaeus (Bornean orangutan).
   5979..6034    +  polyA_signal   β-globin poly(A) signal: rabbit β-globin polyadenylation signal (Gil and Proudfoot, 1987)
   6418..6443    +  misc_feature   SA: splice acceptor site
   7115..7135    +  protein_bind   attB4: mutant version of attB; core recombination site for the Gateway® BP reaction BP Clonase™
   7203..7414    +  promoter       EF-1α core promoter: core promoter for human elongation factor EF-1α
   7415..8353    +  intron         EF-1α intron A: intron upstream of the start codon of human EF-1α
   8380..8400    +  protein_bind   attB1: mutant version of attB; core recombination site for the Gateway® BP reaction BP Clonase™
   8411..9127    +  CDS            EBFP2: EBFP2 is a basic (constitutively fluorescent) blue fluorescent protein published in 2007, derived from Aequorea victoria. It is reported to be a rapidly-maturing monomer with moderate acid sensitivity.
   9135..9159    -  protein_bind   attB2: mutant version of attB; recombination site for the Gateway® BP reaction BP Clonase™
   9163..9243    +  CDS            HBB (fragment): HBB_PONPY - Experimental evidence at transcript level: Swiss-Prot protein existence level 2. Involved in oxygen transport from the lung to the various peripheral tissues. From Pongo pygmaeus (Bornean orangutan).
   9314..9369    +  polyA_signal   β-globin poly(A) signal: rabbit β-globin polyadenylation signal (Gil and Proudfoot, 1987)
   9752..9774    -  protein_bind   lac operator (fragment): The lac repressor binds to the lac operator to inhibit transcription in E. coli. This inhibition can be relieved by adding lactose or isopropyl-β-D-thiogalactopyranoside (IPTG). lac repressor encoded by lacI
   9778..9808    -  promoter       lac promoter: promoter for the E. coli lac operon
   9823..9844    -  protein_bind   CAP binding site: CAP binding activates transcription in the presence of cAMP. E. coli catabolite activator protein
   9857..9896    -  CDS            lacI (fragment): lac repressor; lacI; The lac repressor binds to the lac operator to inhibit transcription in E. coli. This inhibition can be relieved by adding lactose or isopropyl-β-D-thiogalactopyranoside (IPTG).
  10069..10878   +  CDS            KanR: aminoglycoside phosphotransferase; aph(3')-Ia; confers resistance to kanamycin in bacteria or G418 (Geneticin®) in eukaryotes
>Addgene plasmid #103273 | LSB-hsa-miR-17-3p | depositor full sequence | sequence record 195595 | Full Sequence
AATTGAGGGGATAACGCAGGAAAGAACATGTGAGCAAAAGGCCAGCAAAAGGCCAGGAACCGTAAAAAGG
CCGCGTTGCTGGCGTTTTTCCATAGGCTCCGCCCCCCTGACGAGCATCACAAAAATCGACGCTCAAGTCA
GAGGTGGCGAAACCCGACAGGACTATAAAGATACCAGGCGTTTCCCCCTGGAAGCTCCCTCGTGCGCTCT
CCTGTTCCGACCCTGCCGCTTACCGGATACCTGTCCGCCTTTCTCCCTTCGGGAAGCGTGGCGCTTTCTC
ATAGCTCACGCTGTAGGTATCTCAGTTCGGTGTAGGTCGTTCGCTCCAAGCTGGGCTGTGTGCACGAACC
CCCCGTTCAGCCCGACCGCTGCGCCTTATCCGGTAACTATCGTCTTGAGTCCAACCCGGTAAGACACGAC
TTATCGCCACTGGCAGCAGCCACTGGTAACAGGATTAGCAGAGCGAGGTATGTAGGCGGTGCTACAGAGT
TCTTGAAGTGGTGGCCTAACTACGGCTACACTAGAAGAACAGTATTTGGTATCTGCGCTCTGCTGAAGCC
AGTTACCTTCGGAAAAAGAGTTGGTAGCTCTTGATCCGGCAAACAAACCACCGCTGGTAGCGGTGGTTTT
TTTGTTTGCAAGCAGCAGATTACGCGCAGAAAAAAAGGATCTCAAGAAGATCCTTTGATCTTTTCTACGG
GGTCTGACGCTCAGTGGAACGAAAACTCACGTTAAGGGATTTTGGTCATGAGATTATCAAAAAGGATCTT
CACCTAGATCCTTTTAAATTAAAAATGAAGTTTTAAATCAATCTAAAGTATATATGAGTAAACTTGGTCT
GACAGTTACCAATGCTTAATCAGTGAGGCACCTATCTCAGCGATCTGTCTATTTCGTTCATCCATAGTTG
CCTGACTCCCCGTCGTGTAGATAACTACGATACGGGAGGGCTTACCATCTGGCCCCAGTGCTGCAATGAT
ACCGCGAGAACCACGCTCACCGGCTCCAGATTTATCAGCAATAAACCAGCCAGCCGGAAGGGCCGAGCGC
AGAAGTGGTCCTGCAACTTTATCCGCCTCCATCCAGTCTATTAATTGTTGCCGGGAAGCTAGAGTAAGTA
GTTCGCCAGTTAATAGTTTGCGCAACGTTGTTGCCATTGCTACAGGCATCGTGGTGTCACGCTCGTCGTT
TGGTATGGCTTCATTCAGCTCCGGTTCCCAACGATCAAGGCGAGTTACATGATCCCCCATGTTGTGCAAA
AAAGCGGTTAGCTCCTTCGGTCCTCCGATCGTTGTCAGAAGTAAGTTGGCCGCAGTGTTATCACTCATGG
TTATGGCAGCACTGCATAATTCTCTTACTGTCATGCCATCCGTAAGATGCTTTTCTGTGACTGGTGAGTA
CTCAACCAAGTCATTCTGAGAATAGTGTATGCGGCGACCGAGTTGCTCTTGCCCGGCGTCAATACGGGAT
AATACCGCGCCACATAGCAGAACTTTAAAAGTGCTCATCATTGGAAAACGTTCTTCGGGGCGAAAACTCT
CAAGGATCTTACCGCTGTTGAGATCCAGTTCGATGTAACCCACTCGTGCACCCAACTGATCTTCAGCATC
TTTTACTTTCACCAGCGTTTCTGGGTGAGCAAAAACAGGAAGGCAAAATGCCGCAAAAAAGGGAATAAGG
GCGACACGGAAATGTTGAATACTCATACTCTTCCTTTTTCAATATTATTGAAGCATTTATCAGGGTTATT
GTCTCATGAGCGGATACATATTTGAATGTAGCTCCGAATTTCTCGAGGGCTTGTCGACGACGGCGGTCTC
CGTCGTCAGGATCATGAATTCGACCCGCCTGCCACCATGACCGAGTACAAGCCCACGGTGCGCCTCGCCA
CCCGCGACGACGTCCCCCGGGCCGTACGCACCCTCGCCGCCGCGTTCGCCGACTACCCCGCCACGCGCCA
CACCGTCGACCCGGACCGCCACATCGAGCGGGTCACCGAGCTGCAAGAACTCTTCCTCACGCGCGTCGGG
CTCGACATCGGCAAGGTGTGGGTCGCGGACGACGGCGCCGCGGTGGCGGTCTGGACCACGCCGGAGAGCG
TCGAAGCGGGGGCGGTGTTCGCCGAGATCGGCCCGCGCATGGCCGAGTTGAGCGGTTCCCGGCTGGCCGC
GCAGCAACAGATGGAAGGCCTCCTGGCGCCGCACCGGCCCAAGGAGCCCGCGTGGTTCCTGGCCACCGTC
GGCGTCTCGCCCGACCACCAGGGCAAGGGTCTGGGCAGCGCCGTCGTGCTCCCCGGAGTGGAGGCGGCCG
AGCGCGCCGGGGTGCCCGCCTTCCTGGAGACATCCGCGCCCCGCAACCTCCCCTTCTACGAGCGGCTCGG
CTTCACCGTCACCGCCGACGTCGAGGTGCCCGAAGGACCGCGCACCTGGTGCATGACCCGCAAGCCCGGT
GCCTGATACGCGTGAATTCACTCCTCAGGTGCAGGCTGCCTATCAGAAGGTGGTGGCTGGTGTGGCCAAT
GCCCTGGCTCACAAATACCACTGAGATCTTTTTCCCTCTGCCAAAAATTATGGGGACATCATGAAGCCCC
TTGAGCATCTGACTTCTGGCTAATAAAGGAAATTTATTTTCATTGCAATAGTGTGTTGGAATTTTTTGTG
TCTCTCACTCGGAAGGACATATGGGAGGGCAAATCATTTAAAACATCAGAATGAGTATTTGGTTTAGAGT
TTGGCAACATATGCCCATATGCTGGCTGCCATGAACAAAGGTTGGCTATAAAGAGGTCATCAGTATATGA
AACAGCCCCCTGCTGTCCATTCCTTATTCCATAGAAAAGCCTTGACTTGAGGTTAGATTTTTTTTATATT
TTGTTTTGTGTTATTTTTTTCTTTAACATCCCTAAAATTTTCCTTACATGTTTTACTAGCCAGATTTTTC
CTCCTCTCCTGACTACTCCCAGTCATAGCTGTCCCTCTTCTCTTATGGAGATCCCTCGACCTGCAGCCCA
AGCTTGAATTCTCTAGAATTACCCTGTTATCCCTATGCTTGGTTTACCGAGCTCTTATTGGTTTTCAAAC
TTCATTGACTGTGCCCAACGCGCCTGGGAGCTCACGGGGACAGCCCCCCCCCAAAGCCCCCAGGGATGTA
ATTACGTCCCTCCCCCGCTAGGGGGCAGCAGCGAGCCGCCCGGGGCTCCGCTCCGGTCCGGCGCTCCCCC
CGCATCCCCGAGCCGGCAGCGTGCGGGGACAGCCCGGGCACGGGGAAGGTGGCACGGGATCGCTTTCCTC
TGAACGCTTCTCGCTGCTCTTTGAGCCTGCAGACACCTGGGGGGATACGGGGAAAAAGCTAGGCTGAAAG
ACCGGTTCTTAGAATGACACGCGCCTGGGAGCTCACGGGGACAGCCCCCCCCCAAAGCCCCCAGGGATGT
AATTACGTCCCTCCCCCGCTAGGGGGCAGCAGCGAGCCGCCCGGGGCTCCGCTCCGGTCCGGCGCTCCCC
CCGCATCCCCGAGCCGGCAGCGTGCGGGGACAGCCCGGGCACGGGGAAGGTGGCACGGGATCGCTTTCCT
CTGAACGCTTCTCGCTGCTCTTTGAGCCTGCAGACACCTGGGGGGATACGGGGAAAAAGCTAACTTCTGA
GACGACAACTTTGTATAGAAAAGTTGGCTCCGAATTCGCCCTTGACAGCAGAGATCCAGTTTGGTTAATT
AATTGGCTCCGGTGCCCGTCAGTGGGCAGAGCGCACATCGCCCACAGTCCCCGAGAAGTTGTGGGGAGGG
GTCGGCAATTGAACCGGTGCCTAGAGAAGGTGGCGCGGGGTAAACTGGGAAAGTGATGTCGTGTACTGGC
TCCGCCTTTTTCCCGAGGGTGGGGGAGAACCGTATATAAGTGCAGTAGTCGCCGTGAACGTTCTTTTTCG
CAACGGGTTTGCCGCCAGAACACAGGTAAGTGCCGTGTGTGGTTCCCGCGGGCCTGGCCTCTTTACGGGT
TATGGCCCTTGCGTGCCTTGAATTACTTCCACCTGGCTGCAGTACGTGATTCTTGATCCCGAGCTTCGGG
TTGGAAGTGGGTGGGAGAGTTCGAGGCCTTGCGCTTAAGGAGCCCCTTCGCCTCGTGCTTGAGTTGAGGC
CTGGCCTGGGCGCTGGGGCCGCCGCGTGCGAATCTGGTGGCACCTTCGCGCCTGTCTCGCTGCTTTCGAT
AAGTCTCTAGCCATTTAAAATTTTTGATGACCTGCTGCGACGCTTTTTTTCTGGCAAGATAGTCTTGTAA
ATGCGGGCCAAGATCTGCACACTGGTATTTCGGTTTTTGGGGCCGCGGGCGGCGACGGGGCCCGTGCGTC
CCAGCGCACATGTTCGGCGAGGCGGGGCCTGCGAGCGCGGCCACCGAGAATCGGACGGGGGTAGTCTCAA
GCTGGCCGGCCTGCTCTGGTGCCTGGCCTCGCGCCGCCGTGTATCGCCCCGCCCTGGGCGGCAAGGCTGG
CCCGGTCGGCACCAGTTGCGTGAGCGGAAAGATGGCCGCTTCCCGGCCCTGCTGCAGGGAGCTCAAAATG
GAGGACGCGGCGCTCGGGAGAGCGGGCGGGTGAGTCACCCACACAAAGGAAAAGGGCCTTTCCGTCCTCA
GCCGTCGCTTCATGTGACTCCACGGAGTACCGGGCGCCGTCCAGGCACCTCGATTAGTTCTCGAGCTTTT
GGAGTACGTCGTCTTTAGGTTGGGGGGAGGGGTTTTATGCGATGGAGTTTCCCCACACTGAGTGGGTGGA
GACTGAAGTTAGGCCAGCTTGGCACTTGATGTAATTCTCCTTGGAATTTGCCCTTTTTGAGTTTGGATCT
TGGTTCATTCTCAAGCCTCAGACAGTGGTTCAAAGTTTTTTTCTTCCATTTCAGGTGTCGTGAGAAGGGC
GAATTCGACCCAAGTTTGTACAAAAAAGCAGGCTGGATCCAGGTGCCACCATGGTGAGCGAGCTGATTAA
GGAGAACATGCACATGAAGCTGTACATGGAGGGCACCGTGAACAACCACCACTTCAAGTGCACATCCGAG
GGCGAAGGCAAGCCCTACGAGGGCACCCAGACCATGAGAATCAAGGCGGTCGAGGGCGGCCCTCTCCCCT
TCGCCTTCGACATCCTGGCTACCAGCTTCATGTACGGCAGCAAAACCTTCATCAACCACACCCAGGGCAT
CCCCGACTTCTTTAAGCAGTCCTTCCCCGAGGGCTTCACATGGGAGAGAGTCACCACATACGAAGATGGG
GGCGTGCTGACCGCTACCCAGGACACCAGCCTCCAGGACGGCTGCCTCATCTACAACGTCAAGATCAGAG
GGGTGAACTTCCCATCCAACGGCCCTGTGATGCAGAAGAAAACACTCGGCTGGGAGGCCTCCACCGAGAC
ACTGTACCCCGCTGACGGCGGCCTGGAAGGCAGAGCCGACATGGCCCTGAAGCTCGTGGGCGGGGGCCAC
CTGATCTGCAACCTTAAGACCACATACAGATCCAAGAAACCCGCTAAGAACCTCAAGATGCCCGGCGTCT
ACTATGTGGACAGGAGACTGGAAAGAATCAAGGAGGCCGACAAAGAGACATACGTCGAGCAGCACGAGGT
GGCTGTGGCCAGATACTGCGACCTCCCTAGCAAACTGGGGCACAAACTTAATTGAGAATTCTACCACCCA
GCTTTCTTGTACAAAGTGGTACGTCTCAAGACCAGAGGTCTCTGCTTCAAGGAAGCTACAAGTGCCTTCA
CTGCAGTCTACAAGTGCCTTCACTGCAGTCTACAAGTGCCTTCACTGCAGTCTACAAGTGCCTTCACTGC
AGTCAACCAGAAGAGACCTGTGCTTCACTCCTCAGGTGCAGGCTGCCTATCAGAAGGTGGTGGCTGGTGT
GGCCAATGCCCTGGCTCACAAATACCACTGAGATCTTTTTCCCTCTGCCAAAAATTATGGGGACATCATG
AAGCCCCTTGAGCATCTGACTTCTGGCTAATAAAGGAAATTTATTTTCATTGCAATAGTGTGTTGGAATT
TTTTGTGTCTCTCACTCGGAAGGACATATGGGAGGGCAAATCATTTAAAACATCAGAATGAGTATTTGGT
TTAGAGTTTGGCAACATATGCCCATATGCTGGCTGCCATGAACAAAGGTTGGCTATAAAGAGGTCATCAG
TATATGAAACAGCCCCCTGCTGTCCATTCCTTATTCCATAGAAAAGCCTTGACTTGAGGTTAGATTTTTT
TTATATTTTGTTTTGTGTTATTTTTTTCTTTAACATCCCTAAAATTTTCCTTACATGTTTTACTAGCCAG
ATTTTTCCTCCTCTCCTGACTACTCCCAGTCATAGCTGTCCCTCTTCTCTTATGGAGATCCCGAGCGGTG
CGTTTTTATGCTTGTAGTATTGTATAATGTTTTTAAGATCCAAGCTTCTGACCTCTTCTCTTCCTCCCAC
AGGGCCTCGAGACAATTGCATCGATGGTACCAGTGAAAGTCTGCAATGAATTCGAGTTGGCGCGCCTGTC
ATTCTAAATCTCTCTTTCAGCCTAAAGCTTTTTCCCCGTATCCCCCCAGGTGTCTGCAGGCTCAAAGAGC
AGCGAGAAGCGTTCAGAGGAAAGCGATCCCGTGCCACCTTCCCCGTGCCCGGGCTGTCCCCGCACGCTGC
CGGCTCGGGGATGCGGGGGGAGCGCCGGACCGGAGCGGAGCCCCGGGCGGCTCGCTGCTGCCCCCTAGCG
GGGGAGGGACGTAATTACATCCCTGGGGGCTTTGGGAGGGGGCTGTCCCCGTGAGCTCCCAGGCGCGCCT
GTCATTCTAAATCTCTCTTTCAGCCTAAAGCTTTTTCCCCGTATCCCCCCAGGTGTCTGCAGGCTCAAAG
AGCAGCGAGAAGCGTTCAGAGGAAAGCGATCCCGTGCCACCTTCCCCGTGCCCGGGCTGTCCCCGCACGC
TGCCGGCTCGGGGATGCGGGGGGAGCGCCGGACCGGAGCGGAGCCCCGGGCGGCTCGCTGCTGCCCCCTA
GCGGGGGAGGGACGTAATTACATCCCTGGGGGCTTTGGGGGGGGGCTGTCCCCGTGAGCTCCCAGGCGCG
CCAACTCGGTACCGTATCGATGTCGACGTTAACGCTAGTGATATCAACTTTGTATAGAAAAGTTGGCTCC
GAATTCGCCCTTGACAGCAGAGATCCAGTTTGGTTAATTAATTGGCTCCGGTGCCCGTCAGTGGGCAGAG
CGCACATCGCCCACAGTCCCCGAGAAGTTGTGGGGAGGGGTCGGCAATTGAACCGGTGCCTAGAGAAGGT
GGCGCGGGGTAAACTGGGAAAGTGATGTCGTGTACTGGCTCCGCCTTTTTCCCGAGGGTGGGGGAGAACC
GTATATAAGTGCAGTAGTCGCCGTGAACGTTCTTTTTCGCAACGGGTTTGCCGCCAGAACACAGGTAAGT
GCCGTGTGTGGTTCCCGCGGGCCTGGCCTCTTTACGGGTTATGGCCCTTGCGTGCCTTGAATTACTTCCA
CCTGGCTGCAGTACGTGATTCTTGATCCCGAGCTTCGGGTTGGAAGTGGGTGGGAGAGTTCGAGGCCTTG
CGCTTAAGGAGCCCCTTCGCCTCGTGCTTGAGTTGAGGCCTGGCCTGGGCGCTGGGGCCGCCGCGTGCGA
ATCTGGTGGCACCTTCGCGCCTGTCTCGCTGCTTTCGATAAGTCTCTAGCCATTTAAAATTTTTGATGAC
CTGCTGCGACGCTTTTTTTCTGGCAAGATAGTCTTGTAAATGCGGGCCAAGATCTGCACACTGGTATTTC
GGTTTTTGGGGCCGCGGGCGGCGACGGGGCCCGTGCGTCCCAGCGCACATGTTCGGCGAGGCGGGGCCTG
CGAGCGCGGCCACCGAGAATCGGACGGGGGTAGTCTCAAGCTGGCCGGCCTGCTCTGGTGCCTGGCCTCG
CGCCGCCGTGTATCGCCCCGCCCTGGGCGGCAAGGCTGGCCCGGTCGGCACCAGTTGCGTGAGCGGAAAG
ATGGCCGCTTCCCGGCCCTGCTGCAGGGAGCTCAAAATGGAGGACGCGGCGCTCGGGAGAGCGGGCGGGT
GAGTCACCCACACAAAGGAAAAGGGCCTTTCCGTCCTCAGCCGTCGCTTCATGTGACTCCACGGAGTACC
GGGCGCCGTCCAGGCACCTCGATTAGTTCTCGAGCTTTTGGAGTACGTCGTCTTTAGGTTGGGGGGAGGG
GTTTTATGCGATGGAGTTTCCCCACACTGAGTGGGTGGAGACTGAAGTTAGGCCAGCTTGGCACTTGATG
TAATTCTCCTTGGAATTTGCCCTTTTTGAGTTTGGATCTTGGTTCATTCTCAAGCCTCAGACAGTGGTTC
AAAGTTTTTTTCTTCCATTTCAGGTGTCGTGAGAAGGGCGAATTCGACCCAAGTTTGTACAAAAAAGCAG
GCTCGCCACCATGGTGAGCAAGGGCGAGGAGCTGTTCACCGGGGTGGTGCCCATCCTGGTCGAGCTGGAC
GGCGACGTAAACGGCCACAAGTTCAGCGTGAGGGGCGAGGGCGAGGGCGATGCCACCAACGGCAAGCTGA
CCCTGAAGTTCATCTGCACCACCGGCAAGCTGCCCGTGCCCTGGCCCACCCTCGTGACCACCCTGAGCCA
CGGCGTGCAGTGCTTCGCCCGCTACCCCGACCACATGAAGCAGCACGACTTCTTCAAGTCCGCCATGCCC
GAAGGCTACGTCCAGGAGCGCACCATCTTCTTCAAGGACGACGGCACCTACAAGACCCGCGCCGAGGTGA
AGTTCGAGGGCGACACCCTAGTGAACCGCATCGAGCTGAAGGGCGTCGACTTCAAGGAGGACGGCAACAT
CCTGGGGCACAAGCTGGAGTACAACTTCAACAGCCACAACATCTATATCATGGCCGTCAAGCAGAAGAAC
GGCATCAAGGTGAACTTCAAGATCCGCCACAACGTGGAGGACGGCAGCGTGCAGCTCGCCGACCACTACC
AGCAGAACACCCCCATCGGCGACGGCCCCGTGCTGCTGCCCGACAGCCACTACCTGAGCACCCAGTCCGT
GCTGAGCAAAGACCCCAACGAGAAGCGCGATCACATGGTCCTGCTGGAGTTCCGCACCGCCGCCGGGATC
ACTCTCGGCATGGACGAGCTGTACAAGTAATACCACCCAGCTTTCTTGTACAAAGTGGTACGCGTGAATT
CACTCCTCAGGTGCAGGCTGCCTATCAGAAGGTGGTGGCTGGTGTGGCCAATGCCCTGGCTCACAAATAC
CACTGAGATCTTTTTCCCTCTGCCAAAAATTATGGGGACATCATGAAGCCCCTTGAGCATCTGACTTCTG
GCTAATAAAGGAAATTTATTTTCATTGCAATAGTGTGTTGGAATTTTTTGTGTCTCTCACTCGGAAGGAC
ATATGGGAGGGCAAATCATTTAAAACATCAGAATGAGTATTTGGTTTAGAGTTTGGCAACATATGCCCAT
ATGCTGGCTGCCATGAACAAAGGTTGGCTATAAAGAGGTCATCAGTATATGAAACAGCCCCCTGCTGTCC
ATTCCTTATTCCATAGAAAAGCCTTGACTTGAGGTTAGATTTTTTTTATATTTTGTTTTGTGTTATTTTT
TTCTTTAACATCCCTAAAATTTTCCTTACATGTTTTACTAGCCAGATTTTTCCTCCTCTCCTGACTACTC
CCAGTCATAGCTGTCCCTCTTCTCTTATGGAGATCCCTCGACCTGCAGCCCAAGCTTGGCGTAATCATGG
TCATAGCTGTTTCCTGTGTGAAATTGTTATCCGCTCACAATTCCACACAACATACGAGCCGGAAGCATAA
AGTGTAAAGCCTGGGGTGCCTAATGAGTGAGCTAACTCACATTAATTGCGTTGCGCTCACTGCCCGCTTT
CCAGTCGGGAAACCTGTCGTGCCAGCGGATCGACAGTACTAAGCTTGGTCTAATACCCAATCTCTCGTCT
TATCCAGATGTTTTATACGCCTCTGGCCCGTGTCTCAAAATCTCTGATGTTACATTGCACAAGATAAAAT
AATATCATCATGAACAATAAAACTGTCTGCTTACATAAACAGTAATACAAGGGGTGTTATGAGCCATATT
CAACGGGAAACGTCGAGGCCGCGATTAAATTCCAACATGGATGCTGATTTATATGGGTATAAATGGGCTC
GCGATAATGTCGGGCAATCAGGTGCGACAATCTATCGCTTGTATGGGAAGCCCGATGCGCCAGAGTTGTT
TCTGAAACATGGCAAAGGTAGCGTTGCCAATGATGTTACAGATGAGATGGTCAGACTAAACTGGCTGACG
GAATTTATGCCTCTTCCGACCATCAAGCATTTTATCCGTACTCCTGATGATGCATGGTTACTCACCACTG
CGATCCCCGGAAAAACAGCATTCCAGGTATTAGAAGAATATCCTGATTCAGGTGAAAATATTGTTGATGC
GCTGGCAGTGTTCCTGCGCCGGTTGCATTCGATTCCTGTTTGTAATTGTCCTTTTAACAGCGATCGCGTA
TTTCGTCTCGCTCAGGCGCAATCACGAATGAATAACGGTTTGGTTGATGCGAGTGATTTTGATGACGAGC
GTAATGGCTGGCCTGTTGAACAAGTCTGGAAAGAAATGCATAAACTTTTGCCATTCTCACCGGATTCAGT
CGTCACTCATGGTGATTTCTCACTTGATAACCTTATTTTTGACGAGGGGAAATTAATAGGTTGTATTGAT
GTTGGACGAGTCGGAATCGCAGACCGATACCAGGATCTTGCCATCCTATGGAACTGCCTCGGTGAGTTTT
CTCCTTCATTACAGAAACGGCTTTTTCAAAAATATGGTATTGATAATCCTGATATGAATAAATTGCAGTT
TCATTTGATGCTCGATGAGTTTTTCTAATCAGAATTGGTTAATTGGTTGTAACACTGGCAGAGCATTACG
CTGACTTGACGGGACGGCGCAAGCTCATGACCAAAATCCCTTAACGTGAGTTACGCGTCGTTCCACTGAG
CGTCAGAGGTATCACTAGTATTACAGAGGTAAGTTATAACAGTCGCCTAACCC
