>Addgene plasmid #103273 | LSB-hsa-miR-17-3p | depositor partial sequence | sequence record 195596 | hsa-miR-17-3p target
CTACAAGTGCCTTCACTGCAGT
