>Addgene plasmid #103273 | LSB-hsa-miR-17-3p | addgene partial sequence | sequence record 240222 | mKate2-F 5'-ACCCGCTAAGAACCTCAAGA-3'
TCAAGGAGGCCGACAAAGAGACATACGTCGAGCAGCACGAGGTGGCTGTGGCCAGATACTGCGACCTCCC
TAGCAAACTGGGGCACAAACTTAATTGAGAATTCTACCACCCAGCTTTCTTGTACAAAGTGGTACGTCTC
AAGACCAGAGGTCTCTGCTTCAAGGAAGCTACAAGTGCCTTCACTGCAGTCTACAAGTGCCTTCACTGCA
GTCTACAAGTGCCTTCACTGCAGTCTACAAGTGCCTTCACTGCAGTCAACCAGAAGAGACCTGTGCTTCA
CTCCTCAGGTGCAGGCTGCCTATCAGAAGGTGGTGGCTGGTGTGGCCAATGCCCTGGCTCACAAATACCA
CTGAGATCTTTTTCCCTCTGCCAAAAATTATGGGGACATCATGAAGCCCCTTGAGCATCTGACTTCTGGC
TAATAAAGGAAATTTATTTTCATTGCAATAGTGTGTTGGAATTTTTTGTGTCTCTCACTCGGAAGGACAT
ATGGGAGGGCAAATCATTTAAAACATCAGAATGAGTATTTGGTTTAGAGTTTGGCAACATATGCCCATAT
GCTGGCTGCCATGAACAAAGGTTGGCTATAAAGAGGTCATCAGTATATGAAACAGCCCCCTGCTGTCCAT
TCCTTATTCCATA
